>Addgene plasmid #232098 | pCRISPEY-GAL-Hyg | addgene full sequence | sequence record 461834 | Addgene NGS Result
CAGGTGGCACTTTTCGGGGAAATGTGCGCGGAACCCCTATTTGTTTATTTTTCTAAATACATTCAAATAT
GTATCCGCTCATGAGACAATAACCCTGATAAATGCTTCAATAATATTGAAAAAGGAAGAGTATGAGTATT
CAACATTTCCGTGTCGCCCTTATTCCCTTTTTTGCGGCATTTTGCCTTCCTGTTTTTGCTCACCCAGAAA
CGCTGGTGAAAGTAAAAGATGCTGAAGATCAGTTGGGTGCACGAGTGGGTTACATCGAACTGGATCTCAA
CAGCGGTAAGATCCTTGAGAGTTTTCGCCCCGAAGAACGTTTTCCAATGATGAGCACTTTTAAAGTTCTG
CTATGTGGCGCGGTATTATCCCGTATTGACGCCGGGCAAGAGCAACTCGGTCGCCGCATACACTATTCTC
AGAATGACTTGGTTGAGTACTCACCAGTCACAGAAAAGCATCTTACGGATGGCATGACAGTAAGAGAATT
ATGCAGTGCTGCCATAACCATGAGTGATAACACTGCGGCCAACTTACTTCTGACAACGATCGGAGGACCG
AAGGAGCTAACCGCTTTTTTGCACAACATGGGGGATCATGTAACTCGCCTTGATCGTTGGGAACCGGAGC
TGAATGAAGCCATACCAAACGACGAGCGTGACACCACGATGCCTGTAGCAATGGCAACAACGTTGCGCAA
ACTATTAACTGGCGAACTACTTACTCTAGCTTCCCGGCAACAATTAATAGACTGGATGGAGGCGGATAAA
GTTGCAGGACCACTTCTGCGCTCGGCCCTTCCGGCTGGCTGGTTTATTGCTGATAAATCTGGAGCCGGTG
AGCGTGGGTCTCGCGGTATCATTGCAGCACTGGGGCCAGATGGTAAGCCCTCCCGTATCGTAGTTATCTA
CACGACGGGGAGTCAGGCAACTATGGATGAACGAAATAGACAGATCGCTGAGATAGGTGCCTCACTGATT
AAGCATTGGTAACTGTCAGACCAAGTTTACTCATATATACTTTAGATTGATTTAAAACTTCATTTTTAAT
TTAAAAGGATCTAGGTGAAGATCCTTTTTGATAATCTCATGACCAAAATCCCTTAACGTGAGTTTTCGTT
CCACTGAGCGTCAGACCCCGTAGAAAAGATCAAAGGATCTTCTTGAGATCCTTTTTTTCTGCGCGTAATC
TGCTGCTTGCAAACAAAAAAACCACCGCTACCAGCGGTGGTTTGTTTGCCGGATCAAGAGCTACCAACTC
TTTTTCCGAAGGTAACTGGCTTCAGCAGAGCGCAGATACCAAATACTGTTCTTCTAGTGTAGCCGTAGTT
AGGCCACCACTTCAAGAACTCTGTAGCACCGCCTACATACCTCGCTCTGCTAATCCTGTTACCAGTGGCT
GCTGCCAGTGGCGATAAGTCGTGTCTTACCGGGTTGGACTCAAGACGATAGTTACCGGATAAGGCGCAGC
GGTCGGGCTGAACGGGGGGTTCGTGCACACAGCCCAGCTTGGAGCGAACGACCTACACCGAACTGAGATA
CCTACAGCGTGAGCTATGAGAAAGCGCCACGCTTCCCGAAGGGAGAAAGGCGGACAGGTATCCGGTAAGC
GGCAGGGTCGGAACAGGAGAGCGCACGAGGGAGCTTCCAGGGGGAAACGCCTGGTATCTTTATAGTCCTG
TCGGGTTTCGCCACCTCTGACTTGAGCGTCGATTTTTGTGATGCTCGTCAGGGGGGCGGAGCCTATGGAA
AAAGGCCAGCAACGCGGCCTTTTTACGGTTCCTGGCCTTTTGCTGGCCTTTTGCTGGCCTTTTGCTCAAG
TAGAGGGGGTAATTTTTCCCCTTTATTTTGTTCATACATTCTTAAATTGCTTTGCCTCTCCTTTTGGAAA
GCTATACTTCGGAGCACTGTTGAGCGAAGGCTCATTAGATATATTTTCTGTCATTTTCCTTAACCCAAAA
ATAAGGGAAAGGGTCCAAAAAGCGCTCGGACAACTGTTGACCGTGATCCGAAGGACTGGCTATACAGTGT
TCACAAAATAGCCAAGCTGAAAATAATGTGTAGCTATGTTCAGTTAGTTTGGCTAGCAAAGATATAAAAG
CAGGTCGGAAATATTTATGGGCATTATTATGCAGAGCATCAACATGATAAAAAAAAACAGTTGAATATTC
CCTCAAAAGGGTGCGCATCTGATGAGTCCGTGAGGACGAAACGAGCTAGCTCGTCATGCGCACCCTTAGC
GAGAGGTTTATCATTAAGGTCAACCTCTGGATGTTGTTTCGGCATCCTGCATTGAATCTGAGTTACTGTC
TGTTTTCCTGCGGCCGCGTTTCAGAGCTATGCTGGAAACAGCATAGCAAGTTGAAATAAGGCTAGTCCGT
TATCAACTTGAAAAAGTGGCACCGAGTCGGTGCTTTTTGATGGCCGGCATGGTCCCAGCCTCCTCGCTGG
CGCCGGCTGGGCAACACCTTCGGGTGGCGAATGGGACTTAAAGAAAGTGGAATATTCATTCATATCATAT
TTTTTCTATTAACTGCCTGGTTTCTTTTAAATTTTTTATTGGTTGTCGACTTGAACGGAGTGACAATATA
TATATATATATTTAATAATGACATCATTATCTGTAAATCTGATTCTTAATGCTATTCTAGTTATGTAAGA
GTGGTCCTTTCCATAAAAAAAAAAAAAAGAAAAAAGAATTTTAGGAATACAATGCAGCTTGTAAGTAAAA
TCTGGAATATTCATATCGCCACAACTTCTTATGCTTATAAAAGCACTAATGCCTGAATTTATGTTGAAAA
TATGTGTCACAAATAAAGAAACTGTGACATCTGACACATTTCCACGTACCCAATTCGCCCTATAGTGAGT
CGTATTACGCGCGCTCACTGGCCGTCGTTTTACAACGTCGTGACTGGGAAAACCCTGGCGTTACCCAACT
TAATCGCCTTGCAGCACATCCCCCTTTCGCCAGTCGAGAGCTCGTTTTCGACACTGGATGGCGGCGTTAG
TATCGAATCGACAGCAGTATAGCGACCAGCATTCACATACGATTGACGCATGATATTACTTTCTGCGCAC
TTAACTTCGCATCTGGGCAGATGATGTCGAGGCGAAAAAAAATATAAATCACGCTAACATTTGATTAAAA
TAGAACAACTACAATATAAAAAAACTATACAAATGACAAGTTCTTGAAAACAAGAATCTTTTTATTGTCA
GTACTGATTATTCCTTTGCCCTCGGACGAGTGCTGGGGCGTCGGTTTCCACTATCGGCGAGTACTTCTAC
ACAGCCATCGGTCCAGACGGCCGCGCTTCTGCGGGCGATTTGTGTACGCCCGACAGTCCCGGCTCCGGAT
CGGACGATTGCGTCGCATCGACCCTGCGCCCAAGCTGCATCATCGAAATTGCCGTCAACCAAGCTCTGAT
AGAGTTGGTCAAGACCAATGCGGAGCATATACGCCCGGAGCCGCGGCGATCCTGCAAGCTCCGGATGCCT
CCGCTCGAAGTAGCGCGTCTGCTGCTCCATACAAGCCAACCACGGCCTCCAGAAGAAGATGTTGGCGACC
TCGTATTGGGAATCCCCGAACATCGCCTCGCTCCAGTCAATGACCGCTGTTATGCGGCCATTGTCCGTCA
GGACATTGTTGGAGCCGAAATCCGCGTGCACGAGGTGCCGGACTTCGGGGCAGTCCTCGGCCCAAAGCAT
CAGCTCATCGAGAGCCTGCGCGACGGACGCACTGACGGTGTCGTCCATCACAGTTTGCCAGTGATACACA
TGGGGATCAGCAATCGCGCATATGAAATCACGCCATGTAGTGTATTGACCGATTCCTTGCGGTCCGAATG
GGCCGAACCCGCTCGTCTGGCTAAGATCGGCCGCAGCAATGGCATCCATTGCCTCCGCGACCGGCTGCAG
AACAGCGGGCAGTTCGGTTTCAGGCAGGTCTTGCAACGTGACACCCTGTGCACGGCGGGAGATGCAATAG
GTCAGGCTCTCGCTGAATTCCCCAATGTCAAGCACTTCCGGAATCGGGAGCGCGGCCGATGCAAAGTGCC
GATAAACATAACGATCTTTGTAGAAACCATCGGCGCAGCTATTTACCCGCAGGACATATCCACGCCCTCC
TACATCGAAGCTGAAAGCACGAGATTCTTCGCCCTCCGAGAGCTGCATCAGGTCGGAGACGCTGTCGAAC
TTTTCGATCAGAAACTTCTCGACAGACGTCGCGGTGAGTTCAGGCTTTTTACCCATGGTTGTTTATGTTC
GGATGTGATGTGAGAACTGTATCCTAGCAAGATTTTAAAAGGAAGTATATGAAAGAAGAACCTCAGTGGC
AAATCCTAACCTTTTATATTTCTCTACAGGGGCGCGGCGTGGGGACAATTCAACGCGTCTGTGAGGGGAG
CGTTTCCCTGCTCGCAGGTCTGCAGCGAGGAGCCGTAATTTTTGCTTCGCGCCGTGCGGCCATCAAAATG
TATGGATGCAAATGATTATACATGGGGATGTATGGGCTAAATGTACGGGCGACAGTCACATCATGCCCCT
GAGCTGCGCACGTCAAGACTGTCAAGGAGGGTATTCTGGGCCTCCATGTCGCTGGCCGGGTGACCCGGCG
GGGACGAGGCAAGCTAAACAGACTGGCGTAATAGCGAAGAGGCCCGCACCGATCGCCCTTCCCAACAGTT
GCGCAGCCTGAATGGCGAATGG
[124 nt withheld, positions 4713-4836]
C
[91 nt withheld, positions 4838-4928]
A
[49 nt withheld, positions 4930-4978]
CCTTTGACGTTGGAGTCCACGTTCTTT
[37 nt withheld, positions 5006-5042]
ACCCTATCTCGGTCTATTCTTTTGATTTATAAGGGATTTTGCCGATTTCGGCCTATTGGTTAAAAAATGA
GCTGATTTAACAAAAATTTAACGCGAATTTTAACAAAATATTAACGCTTACAATTTCCTGATGCGGTATT
TTCTCCTTACGCATCTGTGCGGTATTTCACACCGCATAGGGTAATAACTGATATAATTAAATTGAAGCTC
TAATTTGTGAGTTTAGTATACATGCATTTACTTATAATACAGTTTTTTAGTTTTGCTGGCCGCATCTTCT
CAAATATGCTTCCCAGCCTGCTTTTCTGTAACGTTCACCCTCTACCTTAGCATCCCTTCCCTTTGCAAAT
AGTCCTCTTCCAACAATAATAATGTCAGATCCTGTAGAGACCACATCATCCACGGTTCTATACTGTTGAC
CCAATGCGTCTCCCTTGTCATCTAAACCCACACCGGGTGTCATAATCAACCAATCGTAACCTTCATCTCT
TCCACCCATGTCTCTTTGAGCAATAAAGCCGATAACAAAATCTTTGTCGCTCTTCGCAATGTCAACAGTA
CCCTTAGTATATTCTCCAGTAGATAGGGAGCCCTTGCATGACAATTCTGCTAACATCAAAAGGCCTCTAG
GTTCCTTTGTTACTTCTTCTGCCGCCTGCTTCAAACCGCTAACAATACCTGGGCCCACCACACCGTGTGC
ATTCGTAATGTCTGCCCATTCTGCTATTCTGTATACACCCGCAGAGTACTGCAATTTGACTGTATTACCA
ATGTCAGCAAATTTTCTGTCTTCGAAGAGTAAAAAATTGTACTTGGCGGATAATGCCTTTAGCGGCTTAA
CTGTGCCCTCCATGGAAAAATCAGTCAAGATATCCACATGTGTTTTTAGTAAACAAATTTTGGGACCTAA
TGCTTCAACTAACTCCAGTAATTCCTTGGTGGTACGAACATCCAATGAAGCACACAAGTTTGTTTGCTTT
TCGTGCATGATATTAAATAGCTTGGCAGCAACAGGACTAGGATGAGTAGCAGCACGTTCCTTATATGTAG
CTTTCGACATGATTTATCTTCGTTTCCTGCAGGTTTTTGTTCTGTGCAGTTGGGTTAAGAATACTGGGCA
ATTTCATGTTTCTTCAACACTACATATGCGTATATATACCAATCTAAGTCTGTGCTCCTTCCTTCGTTCT
TCCTTCTGTTCGGAGATTACCGAATCAAAAAAATTTCAAGGAAACCGAAATCAAAAAAAAGAATAAAAAA
AAAATGATGAATTGAAAAGGTGGTATGGTGCACTCTCAGTACAATCTGCTCTGATGCCGCATAGTTAAGC
CAGCCCCGACACCCGCCAACACCCGCTGACGCGCCCTGACGGGCTTGTCTGCTCCCGGCATCCGCTTACA
GACAAGCTGTGACCGTCTCCGGGAGCTGCATGTGTCAGAGGTTTTCACCGTCATCACCGAAACGCGCGAG
ACGAAAGGGCCTCGTGATACGCCTATTTTTATAGGTTAATGTCATGATAATAATGGTTTCTTAGACGGAT
CGCTTGCCTGTAACTTACACGCGCCTCGTATCTTTTAATGATGGAATAATTTGGGAATTTACTCTGTGTT
TATTTATTTTTATGTTTTGTATTTGGATTTTAGAAAGTAAATAAAGAAGGTAGAAGAGTTACGGAATGAA
GAAAAAAAAATAAACAAAGGTTTAAAAAATTTCAACAAAAAGCGTACTTTACATATATATTTATTAGACA
AGAAAAGCAGATTAAATAGATATACATTCGATTAACGATAAGTAAAATGTAAAATCACAGGATTTTCGTG
TGTGGTCTTCTACACAGACAAGATGAAACAATTCGGCATTAATACCTGAGAGCAGGAAGAGCAAGATAAA
AGGTAGTATTTGTTGGCGATCCCCCTAGAGTCTTTTACATCTTCGGAAAACAAAAACTATTTTTTCTTTA
ATTTCTTTTTTTACTTTCTATTTTTAATTTATATATTTATATTAAAAAATTTAAATTATAATTATTTTTA
TAGCACGTGATGAAAAGGACC
Features (pLannotate 1.2.2; 19 found; start..end, strand, type, name):
     27..131     +  promoter       AmpR promoter: bla
    132..992     +  CDS            AmpR: β-lactamase; bla; confers resistance to ampicillin, carbenicillin, and related antibiotics
   1163..1751    +  rep_origin     ori: high-copy-number ColE1/pMB1/pBR322/pUC origin of replication
   2188..2212    +  misc_RNA       sTRSV HHRz (fragment): hammerhead ribozyme from the tobacco ringspot virus satellite RNA (Khvorova et al., 2003)
   2346..2413    +  misc_RNA       tracrRNA (fragment): trans-activating CRISPR RNA for the Streptococcus pyogenes CRISPR/Cas9 system
   2584..2603    +  promoter       LEU2 promoter (fragment): S. cerevisiae LEU2
   2859..2877    -  promoter       T7 promoter: promoter for bacteriophage T7 RNA polymerase
   2885..2973    +  CDS            lacZα (fragment): LacZα fragment of β-galactosidase; lacZ fragment
   3025..3222    -  terminator     TEF terminator: Ashbya gossypii TEF terminator
   3229..4250    -  CDS            HygR (fragment): aminoglycoside phosphotransferase from E. coli; aph(4)-Ia; confers resistance to hygromycin
   4257..4600    -  promoter       TEF promoter: Ashbya gossypii TEF promoter
   4643..4709    +  CDS            lacZα (fragment): LacZα fragment of β-galactosidase; lacZ fragment
   4713..5141    +  rep_origin     f1 ori (sequence partly withheld): f1 bacteriophage origin of replication; arrow indicates direction of (+) strand synthesis
   5169..5220    -  misc_feature   bom (fragment): basis of mobility region from pBR322
   5299..6102    -  CDS            URA3: orotidine-5'-phosphate decarboxylase, required for uracil biosynthesis; S. cerevisiae URA3; yeast auxotrophic marker, counterselectable with 5-fluoroorotic acid (5-FOA)
   6103..6318    -  promoter       URA3 promoter: S. cerevisiae URA3
   6326..6375    -  misc_feature   bom (fragment): basis of mobility region from pBR322
   6477..6512    -  CDS            rop (fragment): Rop protein, which maintains plasmids at low copy number; rop
   6580..7083    -  misc_feature   CEN/ARS: S. cerevisiae CEN6 centromere fused to an autonomously replicating sequence
