[The description below was written by a language model from this plasmid's Addgene catalogue record and pLannotate feature annotations shown in this document.]
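Description:
pCRISPEY-GAL-Hyg is an empty yeast–E. coli shuttle backbone for retron-mediated CRISPR-Cas9 genome editing (the CRISPEY approach) in Saccharomyces cerevisiae. It derives from pZS165 CRISPEY HH-HDV NotI. In bacteria it is maintained at high copy from a ColE1/pUC-type origin with ampicillin selection through β-lactamase, and an f1 origin is also present. In yeast it replicates as a low-copy centromeric plasmid through a CEN6/ARS element. Selection in yeast is by hygromycin, using a HygMX cassette (Ashbya gossypii TEF promoter, hygromycin phosphotransferase, TEF terminator) that was inserted at the PvuII site of the parent. This insertion accounts for the two separated lacZα fragments flanking the cassette. The feature table also shows an intact URA3 gene with its promoter, so the auxotrophic, 5-FOA-counterselectable marker of the parent appears to be retained alongside the drug marker.

The payload region is a galactose-inducible expression cassette with no insert. A guide RNA spacer and its matching homologous-recombination repair template are cloned together into a unique NotI site. The annotation detects a hammerhead ribozyme fragment upstream and an S. pyogenes guide scaffold (tracrRNA) fragment downstream. This fits the "HH-HDV" design named in the backbone, in which flanking self-cleaving ribozymes trim a Pol II transcript to release a functional RNA. The GAL promoter, the HDV ribozyme and the retron sequences are not annotated in the feature table, and no Cas9 or reverse transcriptase coding sequence is annotated on this plasmid. The dominant hygromycin marker allows selection without relying on uracil auxotrophy.
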