Addgene plasmid #232098: pCRISPEY-GAL-Hyg
Purpose: (Empty Backbone) Yeast CEN plasmid for galactose-inducible expression of CRISPR guide RNA and repair template for homologous recombination, with HygMX selection
Depositing lab: Jeffrey Lewis. Depositing organization: University of Arkansas. Publication: Improved vectors for retron-mediated CRISPR-Cas9 genome editing in Saccharomyces cerevisiae. Stuecker TN, Hood SE, Molina Pineda J, Lenaduwe S, Winter J, Sadhu MJ, Lewis JA. G3 (Bethesda). 2025 Aug 4:jkaf175. doi: 10.1093/g3journal/jkaf175. PubMed 40758833.
Backbone
  Vector backbone: pZS165 CRISPEY HH-HDV NotI (plasmid# 114451)
  Vector type: Yeast Expression, CRISPR
  Selectable markers: Hygromycin
Growth in bacteria
  Bacterial resistance: Ampicillin, 100 μg/mL
  Growth temperature: 37°C
  Growth strain: DH5alpha
  Copy number: High Copy
Gene/Insert
  Gene/Insert name: None
Resource information
  A portion of this plasmid was derived from a plasmid made by: Irina Borodina, pCfB2337 (Addgene Plasmid #67555)
Terms and licenses: Academic/Nonprofit Terms; Industry Terms: Not Available to Industry
Depositor comments: HygMX was inserted into the PvuII site of pZS165 CRISPEY HH-HDV NotI plasmid. Clone gRNA and repair template into unique NotI site. Please visit https://doi.org/10.1101/2024.08.06.606807 for bioRxiv preprint.
How to cite: pCRISPEY-GAL-Hyg was a gift from Jeffrey Lewis (Addgene plasmid # 232098 ; http://n2t.net/addgene:232098 ; RRID:Addgene_232098)
